Addgene plasmid #29459: 11.5kb-GFP (pBSK)
Depositing lab: Larry Rohrschneider. Depositing organization: Fred Hutchinson Cancer Center. Publication: The intron 5/6 promoter region of the ship1 gene regulates expression in stem/progenitor cells of the mouse embryo. Rohrschneider LR, Custodio JM, Anderson TA, Miller CP, Gu H. Dev Biol. 2005 Jul 15. 283(2):503-21. 10.1016/j.ydbio.2005.04.032 PubMed 15978570.
Backbone
  Vector backbone: pBluescript SK
  Backbone manufacturer: Stratagene
  Backbone size w/o insert (bp): 3000
  Vector type: Bacterial Expression
Growth in bacteria
  Bacterial resistance: Ampicillin, 100 μg/mL
  Growth temperature: 37°C
  Growth strain: DH5alpha
  Copy number: High Copy
Gene/Insert
  Gene/Insert name: SHIP-1 promoter (alt name: SHIP1)
  Species: M. musculus (mouse)
  Insert size (bp): 11500
  Entrez Gene: Inpp5d (a.k.a. SHIP, SHIP-1, SHIP1, SIP-145, p150Ship, s-SHIP)
  Tag / fusion protein: GFP (C terminal on insert)
  Cloning method: Restriction Enzyme
  Sequencing primers: 5′ T7; 3′ T3
Terms and licenses: Academic/Nonprofit Terms; Industry Terms: Not Available to Industry
Depositor comments: See attached map ("View Map") and Materials and Methods for complete cloning details.
How to cite: 11.5kb-GFP (pBSK) was a gift from Larry Rohrschneider (Addgene plasmid # 29459 ; http://n2t.net/addgene:29459 ; RRID:Addgene_29459)
