[The description below was written by a language model from this plasmid's Addgene catalogue record.]
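Description:
11.5kb-GFP (pBSK) is a promoter-reporter construct built in the pBluescript SK cloning vector, a roughly 3 kb high-copy phagemid backbone that is propagated in E. coli under ampicillin selection. Although the catalogue lists the vector type as bacterial expression, the backbone serves mainly as a carrier for maintaining and amplifying a large piece of mouse genomic regulatory DNA. pBluescript provides no mammalian origin or selection marker. T7 and T3 primer sites flank the cloning region and are the recorded sequencing entry points into the insert.

The payload is an approximately 11.5 kb fragment from the mouse Inpp5d locus, which encodes the inositol phosphatase SHIP1, catalogued as the SHIP-1 promoter. GFP is joined at its downstream end (recorded as a C-terminal tag on the insert). In this arrangement GFP expression reports the transcriptional activity of the genomic fragment rather than coming from a heterologous promoter. The associated publication title indicates that the region of interest is the intron 5/6 promoter of ship1, which drives expression in stem and progenitor cells of the mouse embryo; the s-SHIP alias among the gene synonyms may relate to this internal promoter, though the record does not say so. The construct therefore suits studies of the tissue and cell-type specificity of this promoter, for example marking SHIP1-promoter-active stem/progenitor populations by fluorescence. The record gives no feature table. It does not state the exact fragment boundaries, the GFP variant, any polyadenylation signal or the restriction sites used, referring instead to the depositor's map and the published methods for cloning details.
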