>Addgene plasmid #29459 | 11.5kb-GFP (pBSK) | addgene partial sequence | sequence record 34852 | 29459 with EGFP-N
GCTACCATGGTGATGGGACTGGCCTCTCCGGGCACCTGGGTAATGAAAATGAGAACAAGGTCTGTCTGAG
GGTGAGCTGTGGGGTGGGCACTGGATACCTTCCTTGCTGGTCCTCTTTCCACCTTCTACCTTCCAGTACC
ATTATCACCCCGTCTGTAGACAAGGACATGATGGGGTGTGTATGTATGTGTGTGTGTGCACCCCAAATTC
CTCATGGCCAAAAAAATAGATCTTCACTTCTTCCCTCTAACTCCACCTCACCCACAGTGCTTCTCACCCC
ACCTACACAGTCCTTAAAATCTCTGGGGCCGTCCTCGATCATCCATCACCTTCCCGCCCTCCTACATTGC
CTGAGCTGCTGGTGTTCTTGTTCGCCTTCCAAAATATACCCATCCCCACAGCTTAAAACCCTCACTGGTC
TCTTCCCACAGTAGGCTGAACCACAGGCAAGCTCCAAAGCCTGTCTCTGGAGGTGCTGCAGGCTTAGATG
CTCCACTCTGAGCCTTTTCCTCCTCACTTCTGGTCTTCCTCCAGCTACTCTTGCTGAGGAGTAACCAGAG
GCTTGGATTTCATCTAGGAAGGGCGCTCTGCCATCTAGATCTCAGATCCCATCAAGAGCTGCTCCCGGAC
TACTGCAGCTCAGGCAAGCCCTTCGTTGTCTCTGTCAAATCACCCTGCTGTGGTCTGTATCATTTGTGAG
TTGTGTGTAAAATTCCCCTGCTAGAATGTGGACTCCATGACAGTTGAAACCACCATACTGTGTTCAGTGT
TTTAACCCTGGTGTTTGGCCAATAAAGATACTTAAAGGACCTGTTTGGTGGCCATTACAGCTCAGAACCC
TATAGTTACTTGTCTAAAGACAAATAGCTAATAAATTGCTATACCAGACTGGGACTGGTACCCACATATG
CTGACGATCACAAATAAATAGA
